>Addgene plasmid #124504 | Tmem98-mTq2 | addgene full sequence | sequence record 254378 | Addgene NGS Result
TAGTTATTAATAGTAATCAATTACGGGGTCATTAGTTCATAGCCCATATATGGAGTTCCGCGTTACATAA
CTTACGGTAAATGGCCCGCCTGGCTGACCGCCCAACGACCCCCGCCCATTGACGTCAATAATGACGTATG
TTCCCATAGTAACGCCAATAGGGACTTTCCATTGACGTCAATGGGTGGAGTATTTACGGTAAACTGCCCA
CTTGGCAGTACATCAAGTGTATCATATGCCAAGTACGCCCCCTATTGACGTCAATGACGGTAAATGGCCC
GCCTGGCATTATGCCCAGTACATGACCTTATGGGACTTTCCTACTTGGCAGTACATCTACGTATTAGTCA
TCGCTATTACCATGGTGATGCGGTTTTGGCAGTACATCAATGGGCGTGGATAGCGGTTTGACTCACGGGG
ATTTCCAAGTCTCCACCCCATTGACGTCAATGGGAGTTTGTTTTGGCACCAAAATCAACGGGACTTTCCA
AAATGTCGTAACAACTCCGCCCCATTGACGCAAATGGGCGGTAGGCGTGTACGGTGGGAGGTCTATATAA
GCAGAGCTGGTTTAGTGAACCGTCAGATCCGCTAGCGCTACCGGACTCAGATCTCGAGCTCAAGCTTCGA
ATTCTGCAGTCGACGGTACCGCGGGCCCCATGGAGACTGTGGTGATCGTCGCCATAGGTGTGCTGGCCAC
CATTTTCCTGGCCTCATTTGCTGCTTTGGTGGTGGTCTGTAGGCAGCGTTACTGCCGGCCTCGAGACCTA
CTACAGCGTTATGATTCCAAGCCCATCGTGGACCTCATTGGTGCTATGGAGACGCAGTCTGAACCCTCCG
AGCTGGAGCTGGATGATGTCGTCATCACCAACCCCCACATCGAGGCCATCCTGGAGAATGAGGACTGGAT
CGAAGATGCCTCGGGCCTCATGTCCCACTGCATCGCCATCTTGAAGATTTGTCACACTCTGACAGAAAAA
CTCGTTGCCATGACAATGGGTTCTGGGGCCAAGATGAAGACGTCAGCAAGTGTCAGTGACATCATTGTGG
TGGCCAAACGGATTAGCCCCAGAGTGGACGACGTCGTGAAGTCAATGTACCCTCCACTGGACCCCAAGCT
CCTGGATGCACGGACAACCGCCCTGCTGCTGTCCGTTAGTCACTTGGTGCTAGTGACCAGGAACGCCTGC
CATCTAACCGGGGGCCTGGACTGGATTGACCAATCACTGTCTGCCGCTGAGGAGCACCTGGAAGTCCTTC
GAGAGGCAGCCCTGGCTTCTGAGCCAGATAAAAGCCTCCCCAACCCTGAGGGCTTCCTGCAGGAACAGTC
GGCCATTGCAACCATGGGGATCCAACCGGTCGCCACCATGGTGAGCAAGGGCGAGGAGCTGTTCACCGGG
GTGGTGCCCATCCTGGTCGAGCTGGACGGCGACGTAAACGGCCACAAGTTCAGCGTGTCCGGCGAGGGCG
AGGGCGATGCCACCTACGGCAAGCTGACCCTGAAGTTCATCTGCACCACCGGCAAGCTGCCCGTGCCCTG
GCCCACCCTCGTGACCACCCTGTCCTGGGGCGTGCAGTGCTTCGCCCGCTACCCCGACCACATGAAGCAG
CACGACTTCTTCAAGTCCGCCATGCCCGAAGGCTACGTCCAGGAGCGCACCATCTTCTTCAAGGACGACG
GCAACTACAAGACCCGCGCCGAGGTGAAGTTCGAGGGCGACACCCTGGTGAACCGCATCGAGCTGAAGGG
CATCGACTTCAAGGAGGACGGCAACATCCTGGGGCACAAGCTGGAGTACAACTACTTTAGCGACAACGTC
TATATCACCGCCGACAAGCAGAAGAACGGCATCAAGGCCAACTTCAAGATCCGCCACAACATCGAGGACG
GCGGCGTGCAGCTCGCCGACCACTACCAGCAGAACACCCCCATCGGCGACGGCCCCGTGCTGCTGCCCGA
CAACCACTACCTGAGCACCCAGTCCAAGCTGAGCAAAGACCCCAACGAGAAGCGCGATCACATGGTCCTG
CTGGAGTTCGTGACCGCCGCCGGGATCACTCTCGGCATGGACGAGCTGTACAAGTGAGCGGCCGCGACTC
TAGATCATAATCAGCCATACCACATTTGTAGAGGTTTTACTTGCTTTAAAAAACCTCCCACACCTCCCCC
TGAACCTGAAACATAAAATGAATGCAATTGTTGTTGTTAACTTGTTTATTGCAGCTTATAATGGTTACAA
ATAAAGCAATAGCATCACAAATTTCACAAATAAAGCATTTTTTTCACTGCATTCTAGTTGTGGTTTGTCC
AAACTCATCAATGTATCTTAAGGCGTAAATTGTAAGCGTTAATATTTTGTTAAAATTCGCGTTAAATTTT
TGTTAAATCAGCTCATTTTTTAACCAATAGGCCGAAATCGGCAAAATCCCTTATAAATCAAAAGAATAGA
CCGAGATAGGGT
[37 nt withheld, positions 2463-2499]
AAAGAACGTGGACTCCAACGTCAAAGG
[49 nt withheld, positions 2527-2575]
T
[91 nt withheld, positions 2577-2667]
G
[124 nt withheld, positions 2669-2792]
CAGGTGGCACTTTTCGGGGAAATGTGCGCGGAACCCCTATTTGTTTATTTTTCTAAATACATTCAAATAT
GTATCCGCTCATGAGACAATAACCCTGATAAATGCTTCAATAATATTGAAAAAGGAAGAGTCCTGAGGCG
GAAAGAACCAGCTGTGGAATGTGTGTCAGTTAGGGTGTGGAAAGTCCCCAGGCTCCCCAGCAGGCAGAAG
TATGCAAAGCATGCATCTCAATTAGTCAGCAACCAGGTGTGGAAAGTCCCCAGGCTCCCCAGCAGGCAGA
AGTATGCAAAGCATGCATCTCAATTAGTCAGCAACCATAGTCCCGCCCCTAACTCCGCCCATCCCGCCCC
TAACTCCGCCCAGTTCCGCCCATTCTCCGCCCCATGGCTGACTAATTTTTTTTATTTATGCAGAGGCCGA
GGCCGCCTCGGCCTCTGAGCTATTCCAGAAGTAGTGAGGAGGCTTTTTTGGAGGCCTAGGCTTTTGCAAA
GATCGATCAAGAGACAGGATGAGGATCGTTTCGCATGATTGAACAAGATGGATTGCACGCAGGTTCTCCG
GCCGCTTGGGTGGAGAGGCTATTCGGCTATGACTGGGCACAACAGACAATCGGCTGCTCTGATGCCGCCG
TGTTCCGGCTGTCAGCGCAGGGGCGCCCGGTTCTTTTTGTCAAGACCGACCTGTCCGGTGCCCTGAATGA
ACTGCAAGACGAGGCAGCGCGGCTATCGTGGCTGGCCACGACGGGCGTTCCTTGCGCAGCTGTGCTCGAC
GTTGTCACTGAAGCGGGAAGGGACTGGCTGCTATTGGGCGAAGTGCCGGGGCAGGATCTCCTGTCATCTC
ACCTTGCTCCTGCCGAGAAAGTATCCATCATGGCTGATGCAATGCGGCGGCTGCATACGCTTGATCCGGC
TACCTGCCCATTCGACCACCAAGCGAAACATCGCATCGAGCGAGCACGTACTCGGATGGAAGCCGGTCTT
GTCGATCAGGATGATCTGGACGAAGAGCATCAGGGGCTCGCGCCAGCCGAACTGTTCGCCAGGCTCAAGG
CGAGCATGCCCGACGGCGAGGATCTCGTCGTGACCCATGGCGATGCCTGCTTGCCGAATATCATGGTGGA
AAATGGCCGCTTTTCTGGATTCATCGACTGTGGCCGGCTGGGTGTGGCGGACCGCTATCAGGACATAGCG
TTGGCTACCCGTGATATTGCTGAAGAGCTTGGCGGCGAATGGGCTGACCGCTTCCTCGTGCTTTACGGTA
TCGCCGCTCCCGATTCGCAGCGCATCGCCTTCTATCGCCTTCTTGACGAGTTCTTCTGAGCGGGACTCTG
GGGTTCGAAATGACCGACCAAGCGACGCCCAACCTGCCATCACGAGATTTCGATTCCACCGCCGCCTTCT
ATGAAAGGTTGGGCTTCGGAATCGTTTTCCGGGACGCCGGCTGGATGATCCTCCAGCGCGGGGATCTCAT
GCTGGAGTTCTTCGCCCACCCTAGGGGGAGGCTAACTGAAACACGGAAGGAGACAATACCGGAAGGAACC
CGCGCTATGACGGCAATAAAAAGACAGAATAAAACGCACGGTGTTGGGTCGTTTGTTCATAAACGCGGGG
TTCGGTCCCAGGGCTGGCACTCTGTCGATACCCCACCGAGACCCCATTGGGGCCAATACGCCCGCGTTTC
TTCCTTTTCCCCACCCCACCCCCCAAGTTCGGGTGAAGGCCCAGGGCTCGCAGCCAACGTCGGGGCGGCA
GGCCCTGCCATAGCCTCAGGTTACTCATATATACTTTAGATTGATTTAAAACTTCATTTTTAATTTAAAA
GGATCTAGGTGAAGATCCTTTTTGATAATCTCATGACCAAAATCCCTTAACGTGAGTTTTCGTTCCACTG
AGCGTCAGACCCCGTAGAAAAGATCAAAGGATCTTCTTGAGATCCTTTTTTTCTGCGCGTAATCTGCTGC
TTGCAAACAAAAAAACCACCGCTACCAGCGGTGGTTTGTTTGCCGGATCAAGAGCTACCAACTCTTTTTC
CGAAGGTAACTGGCTTCAGCAGAGCGCAGATACCAAATACTGTTCTTCTAGTGTAGCCGTAGTTAGGCCA
CCACTTCAAGAACTCTGTAGCACCGCCTACATACCTCGCTCTGCTAATCCTGTTACCAGTGGCTGCTGCC
AGTGGCGATAAGTCGTGTCTTACCGGGTTGGACTCAAGACGATAGTTACCGGATAAGGCGCAGCGGTCGG
GCTGAACGGGGGGTTCGTGCACACAGCCCAGCTTGGAGCGAACGACCTACACCGAACTGAGATACCTACA
GCGTGAGCTATGAGAAAGCGCCACGCTTCCCGAAGGGAGAAAGGCGGACAGGTATCCGGTAAGCGGCAGG
GTCGGAACAGGAGAGCGCACGAGGGAGCTTCCAGGGGGAAACGCCTGGTATCTTTATAGTCCTGTCGGGT
TTCGCCACCTCTGACTTGAGCGTCGATTTTTGTGATGCTCGTCAGGGGGGCGGAGCCTATGGAAAAACGC
CAGCAACGCGGCCTTTTTACGGTTCCTGGCCTTTTGCTGGCCTTTTGCTCACATGTTCTTTCCTGCGTTA
TCCCCTGATTCTGTGGATAACCGTATTACCGCCATGCAT
Features (pLannotate 1.2.2; 15 found; start..end, strand, type, name):
     61..364     +  enhancer       CMV enhancer: human cytomegalovirus immediate early enhancer
    365..568     +  promoter       CMV promoter: human cytomegalovirus (CMV) immediate early promoter
    591..658     +  misc_feature   MCS (fragment): multiple cloning site
    660..1337    +  CDS            Tmem98: TMM98_MOUSE - Experimental evidence at protein level: Swiss-Prot protein existence level 1. Functions as a negative regulator of MYRF in oligodendrocyte differentiation and myelination. Interacts with the C-terminal of MYRF inhibiting MYRF self-cleavage and N-fragment nuclear translocation (PubMed:25946230). The secreted form promotes differentiation of T helper 1 cells (Th1) (PubMed:25946230). From Mus musculus (Mouse).
   1368..2084    +  CDS            mTurquoise2: mTurquoise2 is a basic (constitutively fluorescent) cyan fluorescent protein published in 2012, derived from Aequorea victoria. It is reported to be a rapidly-maturing monomer with very low acid sensitivity.
   2103..2186    +  CDS            large T antigen (fragment): large T antigen from SV40 (simian virus 40)
   2209..2330    +  polyA_signal   SV40 poly(A) signal: SV40 polyadenylation signal
   2364..2792    -  rep_origin     f1 ori (sequence partly withheld): f1 bacteriophage origin of replication; arrow indicates direction of (+) strand synthesis
   2819..2923    +  promoter       AmpR promoter: bla
   2925..3282    +  promoter       SV40 promoter: SV40 enhancer and early promoter
   3317..4111    +  CDS            NeoR/KanR: aminoglycoside phosphotransferase from Tn5; aph(3')-II (or nptII); confers resistance to neomycin, kanamycin, and G418 (Geneticin®)
   4132..4284    +  CDS            ble (fragment): BLE_KLEPN - Experimental evidence at protein level: Swiss-Prot protein existence level 1. Binding protein with a strong affinity to the bleomycin family of antibiotics. Binds to CL990; an antimitotic-antibiotic compound. From Klebsiella pneumoniae.
   4343..4390    +  polyA_signal   HSV TK poly(A) signal: herpes simplex virus thymidine kinase polyadenylation signal (Cole and Stacy, 1985)
   4481..4497    -  polyA_signal   bGH poly(A) signal (fragment): bovine growth hormone polyadenylation signal
   4719..5307    +  rep_origin     ori: high-copy-number ColE1/pMB1/pBR322/pUC origin of replication
