[The description below was written by a language model from this plasmid's Addgene catalogue record and pLannotate feature annotations shown in this document.]
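Description:
Tmem98-mTq2 is a mammalian expression plasmid of about 5.4 kb, built on a Clontech N1-style backbone (listed as pAC-N2), that produces mouse TMEM98 fused at its C-terminus to the cyan fluorescent protein mTurquoise2. The human cytomegalovirus immediate early enhancer and promoter drive the full-length Tmem98 coding sequence, which was inserted between HindIII and NotI sites. Its stop codon was removed so that translation continues through a short linker into mTurquoise2, and the transcript ends at an SV40 polyadenylation signal. The depositor notes that the construct was derived in steps. Tmem98 was first fused to AcGFP, the tag was then replaced with sGFP2, and finally the sGFP2 fragment was exchanged for mTurquoise2. This history explains why the mutation field still refers to an sGFP2 fusion, whereas the sequenced feature table confirms mTurquoise2 as the tag.

The plasmid replicates in E. coli from a high-copy ColE1/pUC-type origin and also carries an f1 origin, which permits single-stranded DNA production. A single NeoR/KanR (Tn5 aminoglycoside phosphotransferase) gene serves both hosts. A bacterial bla-type promoter expresses it for kanamycin selection, and the SV40 enhancer/early promoter with an HSV TK polyadenylation signal expresses it for G418 selection of stably transfected mammalian cells. The short large T antigen, ble and bGH poly(A) fragments in the annotation appear to be backbone remnants or partial matches rather than functional elements.

The construct is suited to live-cell imaging of TMEM98 localisation and to multicolour experiments alongside other fluorescent fusions. It was generated for work identifying TMEM98 as a negative regulator of FRAT-mediated Wnt/β-catenin signalling.
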