Addgene plasmid #124504: Tmem98-mTq2
Purpose: Expresses mTurquoise2-tagged mouse TMEM98 in mammalian cells (C-terminal tag)
Depositing lab: Renee van Amerongen. Publication: TMEM98 is a negative regulator of FRAT mediated Wnt/ss-catenin signalling. van der Wal T, Lambooij JP, van Amerongen R. PLoS One. 2020 Jan 21;15(1):e0227435. doi: 10.1371/journal.pone.0227435. eCollection 2020. PubMed 31961879.
Backbone
  Vector backbone: pAC-N2
  Backbone size w/o insert (bp): 4500
  Total vector size (bp): 5415
  Vector type: Mammalian Expression
  Selectable markers: Neomycin (select with G418)
Growth in bacteria
  Bacterial resistance: Kanamycin, 50 μg/mL
  Growth temperature: 37°C
  Growth strain: DH5alpha
  Copy number: Unknown
Gene/Insert
  Gene/Insert name: Tmem98
  Species: M. musculus (mouse)
  Insert size (bp): 770
  Mutation: stop codon was removed to allow fusion with sGFP2 at the C-terminus
  Entrez Gene: Tmem98 (a.k.a. 6530411B15Rik, AI463522)
  Promoter: CMV
  Tag / fusion protein: mTurquoise2 (C terminal on insert)
  Cloning method: Restriction Enzyme; 5′ cloning site HindIII (not destroyed); 3′ cloning site NotI (not destroyed)
  Sequencing primers: 5′ T7; 3′ SV40 polyA
Terms and licenses: Academic/Nonprofit Terms; Industry Terms: Not Available to Industry
Depositor comments: The full length Tmem98 coding sequence was initially fused to AC-GFP (Clontech, pAC-GFP-N1 vector). To generate an sGFP2 fusion, the pAC-GFP-Tmem98 construct was cut with BamHI and BsrgI (to release AC-GFP), after which a BamHI-BsrgI sGFP2 fragment was re-inserted. The mTurquoise2 tagged variant was generated by exchanging an AgeI/BsrgI sGFP2 fragment for an AgeI/BsrgI mTurquoise fragment. Please visit https://www.biorxiv.org/content/10.1101/512426v1 for BioRxiv preprint
How to cite: Tmem98-mTq2 was a gift from Renee van Amerongen (Addgene plasmid # 124504 ; http://n2t.net/addgene:124504 ; RRID:Addgene_124504)
